Features (pLannotate 1.2.2; 14 found; start..end, strand, type, name):
     61..364     +  enhancer       CMV enhancer: human cytomegalovirus immediate early enhancer
    365..568     +  promoter       CMV promoter: human cytomegalovirus (CMV) immediate early promoter
    591..671     +  misc_feature   MCS: multiple cloning site
    679..1395    +  CDS            moxBFP: moxBFP is a basic (constitutively fluorescent) blue fluorescent protein published in 2015, derived from Aequorea victoria.
   1414..1497    +  CDS            large T antigen (fragment): large T antigen from SV40 (simian virus 40)
   1520..1641    +  polyA_signal   SV40 poly(A) signal: SV40 polyadenylation signal
   1675..2103    -  rep_origin     f1 ori (sequence partly withheld): f1 bacteriophage origin of replication; arrow indicates direction of (+) strand synthesis
   2130..2234    +  promoter       AmpR promoter: bla
   2236..2593    +  promoter       SV40 promoter: SV40 enhancer and early promoter
   2628..3422    +  CDS            NeoR/KanR: aminoglycoside phosphotransferase from Tn5; aph(3')-II (or nptII); confers resistance to neomycin, kanamycin, and G418 (Geneticin®)
   3443..3595    +  CDS            ble (fragment): BLE_KLEPN - Experimental evidence at protein level: Swiss-Prot protein existence level 1. Binding protein with a strong affinity to the bleomycin family of antibiotics. Binds to CL990; an antimitotic-antibiotic compound. From Klebsiella pneumoniae.
   3654..3701    +  polyA_signal   HSV TK poly(A) signal: herpes simplex virus thymidine kinase polyadenylation signal (Cole and Stacy, 1985)
   3792..3808    -  polyA_signal   bGH poly(A) signal (fragment): bovine growth hormone polyadenylation signal
   4030..4618    +  rep_origin     ori: high-copy-number ColE1/pMB1/pBR322/pUC origin of replication
>Addgene plasmid | moxBFP Sequencing Result | analyzer sequence | sequence record 172687
TAGTTATTAATAGTAATCAATTACGGGGTCATTAGTTCATAGCCCATATATGGAGTTCCGCGTTACATAA
CTTACGGTAAATGGCCCGCCTGGCTGACCGCCCAACGACCCCCGCCCATTGACGTCAATAATGACGTATG
TTCCCATAGTAACGCCAATAGGGACTTTCCATTGACGTCAATGGGTGGAGTATTTACGGTAAACTGCCCA
CTTGGCAGTACATCAAGTGTATCATATGCCAAGTACGCCCCCTATTGACGTCAATGACGGTAAATGGCCC
GCCTGGCATTATGCCCAGTACATGACCTTATGGGACTTTCCTACTTGGCAGTACATCTACGTATTAGTCA
TCGCTATTACCATGGTGATGCGGTTTTGGCAGTACATCAATGGGCGTGGATAGCGGTTTGACTCACGGGG
ATTTCCAAGTCTCCACCCCATTGACGTCAATGGGAGTTTGTTTTGGCACCAAAATCAACGGGACTTTCCA
AAATGTCGTAACAACTCCGCCCCATTGACGCAAATGGGCGGTAGGCGTGTACGGTGGGAGGTCTATATAA
GCAGAGCTGGTTTAGTGAACCGTCAGATCCGCTAGCGCTACCGGACTCAGATCTCGAGCTCAAGCTTCGA
ATTCTGCAGTCGACGGTACCGCGGGCCCGGGATCCACCGGTCGCCACCATGGTGAGCAAGGGCGAGGAGC
TGTTCACCGGGGTGGTGCCCATCCTGGTCGAGCTGGACGGCGACGTAAACGGCCACAAGTTCAGCGTGAG
GGGCGAGGGCGAGGGCGATGCCACCAACGGCAAGCTGACCCTGAAGTTCATCAGTACTACCGGCAAGCTG
CCCGTGCCCTGGCCCACCCTCGTGACCACCCTGAGCCACGGCGTGCAGGTGTTCGCCCGCTACCCCGACC
ACATGAAGCAGCACGACTTCTTCAAGTCCGCCATGCCCGAAGGCTACGTCCAGGAGCGCACCATCTTCTT
CAAGGACGACGGCACCTACAAGACCCGCGCCGAGGTGAAGTTCGAGGGCGACACCCTGGTGAACCGCATC
GAGCTGAAGGGCGTCGACTTCAAGGAGGACGGCAACATCCTGGGGCACAAGCTGGAGTACAACTTCAACA
GCCACAACATCTATATCATGGCCGTCAAGCAGAAGAACGGCATCAAGGCCAACTTCAAGATCCGCCACAA
CGTGGAGGACGGCAGCGTGCAGCTCGCCGACCACTACCAGCAGAACACCCCCATCGGCGACGGCCCCGTG
CTGCTGCCCGACAGCCACTACCTGAGCACCCAGTCCAAGCTTAGCAAAGACCCCAACGAGAAGCGCGATC
ACATGGTCCTGCTGGAGTTCCGCACCGCCGCCGGGATCACTCTCGGCATGGACGAGCTGTACAAGTAAGC
GGCCGCGACTCTAGATCATAATCAGCCATACCACATTTGTAGAGGTTTTACTTGCTTTAAAAAACCTCCC
ACACCTCCCCCTGAACCTGAAACATAAAATGAATGCAATTGTTGTTGTTAACTTGTTTATTGCAGCTTAT
AATGGTTACAAATAAAGCAATAGCATCACAAATTTCACAAATAAAGCATTTTTTTCACTGCATTCTAGTT
GTGGTTTGTCCAAACTCATCAATGTATCTTAAGGCGTAAATTGTAAGCGTTAATATTTTGTTAAAATTCG
CGTTAAATTTTTGTTAAATCAGCTCATTTTTTAACCAATAGGCCGAAATCGGCAAAATCCCTTATAAATC
AAAAGAATAGACCGAGATAGGGT
[37 nt withheld, positions 1774-1810]
AAAGAACGTGGACTCCAACGTCAAAGG
[49 nt withheld, positions 1838-1886]
T
[91 nt withheld, positions 1888-1978]
G
[124 nt withheld, positions 1980-2103]
CAGGTGGCACTTTTCGGGGAAATGTGCGCGGAACCCCTATTTGTTTATTTTTCTAAATACATTCAAATAT
GTATCCGCTCATGAGACAATAACCCTGATAAATGCTTCAATAATATTGAAAAAGGAAGAGTCCTGAGGCG
GAAAGAACCAGCTGTGGAATGTGTGTCAGTTAGGGTGTGGAAAGTCCCCAGGCTCCCCAGCAGGCAGAAG
TATGCAAAGCATGCATCTCAATTAGTCAGCAACCAGGTGTGGAAAGTCCCCAGGCTCCCCAGCAGGCAGA
AGTATGCAAAGCATGCATCTCAATTAGTCAGCAACCATAGTCCCGCCCCTAACTCCGCCCATCCCGCCCC
TAACTCCGCCCAGTTCCGCCCATTCTCCGCCCCATGGCTGACTAATTTTTTTTATTTATGCAGAGGCCGA
GGCCGCCTCGGCCTCTGAGCTATTCCAGAAGTAGTGAGGAGGCTTTTTTGGAGGCCTAGGCTTTTGCAAA
GATCGATCAAGAGACAGGATGAGGATCGTTTCGCATGATTGAACAAGATGGATTGCACGCAGGTTCTCCG
GCCGCTTGGGTGGAGAGGCTATTCGGCTATGACTGGGCACAACAGACAATCGGCTGCTCTGATGCCGCCG
TGTTCCGGCTGTCAGCGCAGGGGCGCCCGGTTCTTTTTGTCAAGACCGACCTGTCCGGTGCCCTGAATGA
ACTGCAAGACGAGGCAGCGCGGCTATCGTGGCTGGCCACGACGGGCGTTCCTTGCGCAGCTGTGCTCGAC
GTTGTCACTGAAGCGGGAAGGGACTGGCTGCTATTGGGCGAAGTGCCGGGGCAGGATCTCCTGTCATCTC
ACCTTGCTCCTGCCGAGAAAGTATCCATCATGGCTGATGCAATGCGGCGGCTGCATACGCTTGATCCGGC
TACCTGCCCATTCGACCACCAAGCGAAACATCGCATCGAGCGAGCACGTACTCGGATGGAAGCCGGTCTT
GTCGATCAGGATGATCTGGACGAAGAGCATCAGGGGCTCGCGCCAGCCGAACTGTTCGCCAGGCTCAAGG
CGAGCATGCCCGACGGCGAGGATCTCGTCGTGACCCATGGCGATGCCTGCTTGCCGAATATCATGGTGGA
AAATGGCCGCTTTTCTGGATTCATCGACTGTGGCCGGCTGGGTGTGGCGGACCGCTATCAGGACATAGCG
TTGGCTACCCGTGATATTGCTGAAGAGCTTGGCGGCGAATGGGCTGACCGCTTCCTCGTGCTTTACGGTA
TCGCCGCTCCCGATTCGCAGCGCATCGCCTTCTATCGCCTTCTTGACGAGTTCTTCTGAGCGGGACTCTG
GGGTTCGAAATGACCGACCAAGCGACGCCCAACCTGCCATCACGAGATTTCGATTCCACCGCCGCCTTCT
ATGAAAGGTTGGGCTTCGGAATCGTTTTCCGGGACGCCGGCTGGATGATCCTCCAGCGCGGGGATCTCAT
GCTGGAGTTCTTCGCCCACCCTAGGGGGAGGCTAACTGAAACACGGAAGGAGACAATACCGGAAGGAACC
CGCGCTATGACGGCAATAAAAAGACAGAATAAAACGCACGGTGTTGGGTCGTTTGTTCATAAACGCGGGG
TTCGGTCCCAGGGCTGGCACTCTGTCGATACCCCACCGAGACCCCATTGGGGCCAATACGCCCGCGTTTC
TTCCTTTTCCCCACCCCACCCCCCAAGTTCGGGTGAAGGCCCAGGGCTCGCAGCCAACGTCGGGGCGGCA
GGCCCTGCCATAGCCTCAGGTTACTCATATATACTTTAGATTGATTTAAAACTTCATTTTTAATTTAAAA
GGATCTAGGTGAAGATCCTTTTTGATAATCTCATGACCAAAATCCCTTAACGTGAGTTTTCGTTCCACTG
AGCGTCAGACCCCGTAGAAAAGATCAAAGGATCTTCTTGAGATCCTTTTTTTCTGCGCGTAATCTGCTGC
TTGCAAACAAAAAAACCACCGCTACCAGCGGTGGTTTGTTTGCCGGATCAAGAGCTACCAACTCTTTTTC
CGAAGGTAACTGGCTTCAGCAGAGCGCAGATACCAAATACTGTCCTTCTAGTGTAGCCGTAGTTAGGCCA
CCACTTCAAGAACTCTGTAGCACCGCCTACATACCTCGCTCTGCTAATCCTGTTACCAGTGGCTGCTGCC
AGTGGCGATAAGTCGTGTCTTACCGGGTTGGACTCAAGACGATAGTTACCGGATAAGGCGCAGCGGTCGG
GCTGAACGGGGGGTTCGTGCACACAGCCCAGCTTGGAGCGAACGACCTACACCGAACTGAGATACCTACA
GCGTGAGCTATGAGAAAGCGCCACGCTTCCCGAAGGGAGAAAGGCGGACAGGTATCCGGTAAGCGGCAGG
GTCGGAACAGGAGAGCGCACGAGGGAGCTTCCAGGGGGAAACGCCTGGTATCTTTATAGTCCTGTCGGGT
TTCGCCACCTCTGACTTGAGCGTCGATTTTTGTGATGCTCGTCAGGGGGGCGGAGCCTATGGAAAAACGC
CAGCAACGCGGCCTTTTTACGGTTCCTGGCCTTTTGCTGGCCTTTTGCTCACATGTTCTTTCCTGCGTTA
TCCCCTGATTCTGTGGATAACCGTATTACCGCCATGCAT
